Addgene plasmid #140453: pcDNA3_HLA-cmyc-GRM3 C127A TMD F588V
Purpose: Mammalian expression plasmid for c-myc-tagged mGluR3 C127A and F588V mutant
Depositing lab: Erik Procko. Depositing organization: University of Illinois at Urbana-Champaign.
Backbone
  Vector backbone: pcDNA3
  Backbone size w/o insert (bp): 5344
  Total vector size (bp): 8026
  Vector type: Mammalian Expression
  Selectable markers: Neomycin (select with G418)
Growth in bacteria
  Bacterial resistance: Ampicillin, 100 μg/mL
  Growth temperature: 37°C
  Growth strain: DH5alpha
  Copy number: High Copy
Gene/Insert
  Gene/Insert name: GRM3 (alt names: mGluR3; metabotropic glutamate receptor 3)
  Species: H. sapiens (human)
  Insert size (bp): 2676
  Mutation: Cysteine 127 to alanine, phenylalanine 588 to valine
  Entrez Gene: GRM3 (a.k.a. GLUR3, GPRC1C, MGLUR3, mGlu3)
  Tag / fusion protein: Signal/leader sequence from HLA class I histocompatibility antigen A-2 alpha chain (HLA) (N terminal on insert) (N terminal on insert); c-myc tag (N terminal on insert)
  Cloning method: Restriction Enzyme; 5′ cloning site NheI (not destroyed); 3′ cloning site XhoI (not destroyed)
  Sequencing primers: 5′ CMV_fwd; 3′ EBV_rev
Terms and licenses: Academic/Nonprofit Terms; Industry Terms: Not Available to Industry
How to cite: pcDNA3_HLA-cmyc-GRM3 C127A TMD F588V was a gift from Erik Procko (Addgene plasmid # 140453 ; http://n2t.net/addgene:140453 ; RRID:Addgene_140453)
