[The description below was written by a language model from this plasmid's Addgene catalogue record and pLannotate feature annotations shown in this document.]
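Description:
pcDNA3_HLA-cmyc-GRM3 C127A TMD F588V is a mammalian expression plasmid of about 8 kb built on the pcDNA3 backbone. It encodes a double-mutant form of human metabotropic glutamate receptor 3 (GRM3/mGluR3), a G protein-coupled receptor for glutamate whose signalling inhibits adenylate cyclase. In bacteria the plasmid is maintained at high copy through a ColE1/pUC-type origin and selected with ampicillin via the β-lactamase gene. An f1 origin is also present. For mammalian cells, a neomycin phosphotransferase cassette driven by the SV40 enhancer/early promoter and ended by the SV40 polyadenylation signal allows G418 selection of stable transfectants.

The insert sits between NheI and XhoI sites, downstream of the human CMV immediate-early enhancer and promoter and upstream of the bovine growth hormone polyadenylation signal. A T7 promoter lies just ahead of the coding sequence. The open reading frame begins with the signal/leader peptide of the HLA class I A-2 alpha chain, followed by a c-myc epitope tag and then the GRM3 coding sequence. This layout would route the protein into the secretory pathway and leave the myc tag at the extracellular N-terminus of the mature receptor, where it could serve for antibody detection. The receptor carries two substitutions, cysteine 127 to alanine and phenylalanine 588 to valine, and the plasmid name places the latter in the transmembrane domain (TMD). The record does not explain the functional rationale for either mutation; its stated purpose is simply expression of the myc-tagged mutant receptor in mammalian cells. Several short annotated fragments (HIV-1 LTR, ble, lacI, bom) appear to be backbone remnants or chance matches rather than functional elements.
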