Features (pLannotate 1.2.2; 22 found; start..end, strand, type, name):
     28..80      -  misc_feature   bom (fragment): basis of mobility region from pBR322
    235..614     +  enhancer       CMV enhancer: human cytomegalovirus immediate early enhancer
    615..818     +  promoter       CMV promoter: human cytomegalovirus (CMV) immediate early promoter
    814..847     +  LTR            5' LTR (truncated) (fragment): truncated 5' long terminal repeat (LTR) from HIV-1
    863..881     +  promoter       T7 promoter: promoter for bacteriophage T7 RNA polymerase
    907..984     +  CDS            HLA-A (fragment): HLAA_HUMAN - Also known as HLAA. Experimental evidence at protein level: Swiss-Prot protein existence level 1. Allele A*74:01: Presents immunodominant HIV-1 epitopes derived from gag-pol (GQMVHQAISPR, QIYPGIKVR) and rev (RQIHSISER), carrying an aliphatic residue at position 2 and Arg anchor residue at the C-terminus. May contribute to viral load control in chronic HIV-1 infection. From Homo sapiens (Human).
    988..1014    +  CDS            Myc (fragment): Myc (human c-Myc proto-oncogene) epitope tag
   1024..3573    +  CDS            GRM3: GRM3_HUMAN - Also known as GPRC1C, MGLUR3. Experimental evidence at protein level: Swiss-Prot protein existence level 1. G-protein coupled receptor for glutamate. Ligand binding causes a conformation change that triggers signaling via guanine nucleotide-binding proteins (G proteins) and modulates the activity of down-stream effectors. Signaling inhibits adenylate cyclase activity. From Homo sapiens (Human).
   3620..3844    +  polyA_signal   bGH poly(A) signal: bovine growth hormone polyadenylation signal
   3848..3869    +  promoter       SV40 promoter (fragment): SV40 enhancer and early promoter
   3890..4318    +  rep_origin     f1 ori (sequence partly withheld): f1 bacteriophage origin of replication; arrow indicates direction of (+) strand synthesis
   4332..4661    +  promoter       SV40 promoter: SV40 enhancer and early promoter
   4728..5519    +  CDS            neo: KKA2_KLEPN - Also known as kan, nptII. Experimental evidence at protein level: Swiss-Prot protein existence level 1. Resistance to kanamycin, neomycin, paromomycin, ribostamycin, butirosin and gentamicin B. From Klebsiella pneumoniae.
   5543..5701    +  CDS            ble (fragment): BLE_KLEPN - Experimental evidence at protein level: Swiss-Prot protein existence level 1. Binding protein with a strong affinity to the bleomycin family of antibiotics. Binds to CL990; an antimitotic-antibiotic compound. From Klebsiella pneumoniae.
   5696..5817    +  polyA_signal   SV40 poly(A) signal: SV40 polyadenylation signal
   5890..5906    -  protein_bind   lac operator: The lac repressor binds to the lac operator to inhibit transcription in E. coli. This inhibition can be relieved by adding lactose or isopropyl-β-D-thiogalactopyranoside (IPTG). lac repressor encoded by lacI
   5914..5944    -  promoter       lac promoter: promoter for the E. coli lac operon
   5959..5980    -  protein_bind   CAP binding site: CAP binding activates transcription in the presence of cAMP. E. coli catabolite activator protein
   5993..6085    -  CDS            lacI (fragment): lac repressor; lacI; The lac repressor binds to the lac operator to inhibit transcription in E. coli. This inhibition can be relieved by adding lactose or isopropyl-β-D-thiogalactopyranoside (IPTG).
   6268..6856    -  rep_origin     ori: high-copy-number ColE1/pMB1/pBR322/pUC origin of replication
   7027..7887    -  CDS            AmpR: β-lactamase; bla; confers resistance to ampicillin, carbenicillin, and related antibiotics
   7888..7992    -  promoter       AmpR promoter: bla
>Addgene plasmid #140453 | pcDNA3_HLA-cmyc-GRM3 C127A TMD F588V | addgene full sequence | sequence record 292308 | Addgene NGS Result
GACGGATCGGGAGATCTCCCGATCCCCTATGGTGCACTCTCAGTACAATCTGCTCTGATGCCGCATAGTT
AAGCCAGTATCTGCTCCCTGCTTGTGTGTTGGAGGTCGCTGAGTAGTGCGCGAGCAAAATTTAAGCTACA
ACAAGGCAAGGCTTGACCGACAATTGCATGAAGAATCTGCTTAGGGTTAGGCGTTTTGCGCTGCTTCGCG
ATGTACGGGCCAGATATACGCGTTGACATTGATTATTGACTAGTTATTAATAGTAATCAATTACGGGGTC
ATTAGTTCATAGCCCATATATGGAGTTCCGCGTTACATAACTTACGGTAAATGGCCCGCCTGGCTGACCG
CCCAACGACCCCCGCCCATTGACGTCAATAATGACGTATGTTCCCATAGTAACGCCAATAGGGACTTTCC
ATTGACGTCAATGGGTGGAGTATTTACGGTAAACTGCCCACTTGGCAGTACATCAAGTGTATCATATGCC
AAGTACGCCCCCTATTGACGTCAATGACGGTAAATGGCCCGCCTGGCATTATGCCCAGTACATGACCTTA
TGGGACTTTCCTACTTGGCAGTACATCTACGTATTAGTCATCGCTATTACCATGGTGATGCGGTTTTGGC
AGTACATCAATGGGCGTGGATAGCGGTTTGACTCACGGGGATTTCCAAGTCTCCACCCCATTGACGTCAA
TGGGAGTTTGTTTTGGCACCAAAATCAACGGGACTTTCCAAAATGTCGTAACAACTCCGCCCCATTGACG
CAAATGGGCGGTAGGCGTGTACGGTGGGAGGTCTATATAAGCAGAGCTCTCTGGCTAACTAGAGAACCCA
CTGCTTACTGGCTTATCGAAATTAATACGACTCACTATAGGGAGACCCAAGCTGGCTAGCGCCACCATGG
CCGTCATGGCGCCCCGAACCCTCGTCCTGCTACTCTCGGGGGCCCTGGCCCTGACCCAGACCTGGGCGGG
CTCCGAACAAAAGCTTATTTCTGAAGAGGACTTGGGAGGATCCAGGAGAGAGATTAAAATAGAAGGTGAC
CTTGTTTTAGGGGGCCTGTTTCCTATTAACGAAAAAGGCACTGGAACTGAAGAATGTGGGCGAATCAATG
AAGACCGAGGGATTCAACGCCTGGAAGCCATGTTGTTTGCTATTGATGAAATCAACAAAGATGATTACTT
GCTACCAGGAGTGAAGTTGGGTGTTCACATTTTGGATACATGTTCAAGGGATACCTATGCATTGGAGCAA
TCACTGGAGTTTGTCAGGGCATCTTTGACAAAAGTGGATGAAGCTGAGTATATGGCTCCTGATGGATCCT
ATGCCATTCAAGAAAACATCCCACTTCTCATTGCAGGGGTCATTGGTGGCTCTTATAGCAGTGTTTCCAT
ACAGGTGGCAAACCTGCTGCGGCTCTTCCAGATCCCTCAGATCAGCTACGCATCCACCAGCGCCAAACTC
AGTGATAAGTCGCGCTATGATTACTTTGCCAGGACCGTGCCCCCCGACTTCTACCAGGCCAAAGCCATGG
CTGAGATCTTGCGCTTCTTCAACTGGACCTACGTGTCCACAGTAGCCTCCGAGGGTGATTACGGGGAGAC
AGGGATCGAGGCCTTCGAGCAGGAAGCCCGCCTGCGCAACATCTGCATCGCTACGGCGGAGAAGGTGGGC
CGCTCCAACATCCGCAAGTCCTACGACAGCGTGATCCGAGAACTGTTGCAGAAGCCCAACGCGCGCGTCG
TGGTCCTCTTCATGCGCAGCGACGACTCGCGGGAGCTCATTGCAGCCGCCAGCCGCGCCAATGCCTCCTT
CACCTGGGTGGCCAGCGACGGCTGGGGCGCGCAGGAGAGCATCATCAAGGGCAGCGAGCATGTGGCCTAC
GGCGCCATCACCCTGGAGCTGGCCTCCCAGCCTGTCCGCCAGTTCGACCGCTACTTCCAGAGCCTCAACC
CCTACAACAACCACCGCAACCCCTGGTTCCGGGACTTCTGGGAGCAAAAGTTTCAGTGCAGCCTCCAGAA
CAAACGCAACCACAGGCGCGTCTGCGACAAGCACCTGGCCATCGACAGCAGCAACTACGAGCAAGAGTCC
AAGATCATGTTTGTGGTGAACGCGGTGTATGCCATGGCCCACGCTTTGCACAAAATGCAGCGCACCCTCT
GTCCCAACACTACCAAGCTTTGTGATGCTATGAAGATCCTGGATGGGAAGAAGTTGTACAAGGATTACTT
GCTGAAAATCAACTTCACGGCTCCATTCAACCCAAATAAAGATGCAGATAGCATAGTCAAGTTTGACACT
TTTGGAGATGGAATGGGGCGATACAACGTGTTCAATTTCCAAAATGTAGGTGGAAAGTATTCCTACTTGA
AAGTTGGTCACTGGGCAGAAACCTTATCGCTAGATGTCAACTCTATCCACTGGTCCCGGAACTCAGTCCC
CACTTCCCAGTGCAGCGACCCCTGTGCCCCCAATGAAATGAAGAATATGCAACCAGGGGATGTCTGCTGC
TGGATTTGCATCCCCTGTGAACCGTACGAATACCTGGCTGATGAGTTTACCTGTATGGATTGTGGGTCTG
GACAGTGGCCCACTGCAGACCTAACTGGATGCTATGACCTTCCTGAGGACTACATCAGGTGGGAAGACGC
CTGGGCCATTGGCCCAGTCACCATTGCCTGTCTGGGTGTTATGTGTACATGCATGGTTGTAACTGTTTTT
ATCAAGCACAACAACACACCCTTGGTCAAAGCATCGGGCCGAGAACTCTGCTACATCTTATTGTTTGGGG
TTGGCCTGTCATACTGCATGACATTCTTCTTCATTGCCAAGCCATCACCAGTCATCTGTGCATTGCGCCG
ACTCGGGCTGGGGAGTTCCTTCGCTATCTGTTACTCAGCCCTGCTGACCAAGACAAACTGCATTGCCCGC
ATCTTCGATGGGGTCAAGAATGGCGCTCAGAGGCCAAAATTCATCAGCCCCAGTTCTCAGGTTTTCATCT
GCCTGGGTCTGATCCTGGTGCAAATTGTGATGGTGTCTGTGTGGCTCATCCTGGAGGCCCCAGGCACCAG
GAGGTATACCCTTGCAGAGAAGCGGGAAACAGTCATCCTAAAATGCAATGTCAAAGATTCCAGCATGTTG
ATCTCTCTTACCTACGATGTGATCCTGGTGATCTTATGCACTGTGTACGCCTTCAAAACGCGGAAGTGCC
CAGAAAATTTCAACGAAGCTAAGTTCATAGGTTTTACCATGTACACCACGTGCATCATCTGGTTGGCCTT
CCTCCCTATATTTTATGTGACATCAAGTGACTACAGAGTGCAGACGACAACCATGTGCATCTCTGTCAGC
CTGAGTGGCTTTGTGGTCTTGGGCTGTTTGTTTGCACCCAAGGTTCACATCATCCTGTTTCAACCCCAGA
AGAATGTTGTCACACACAGACTGCACCTCAACAGGTTCAGTGTCAGTGGAACTGGGACCACATACTCTCA
GTCCTCTGCAAGCACGTATGTGCCAACGGTGTGCAATGGGCGGGAAGTCCTCGACTCCACCACCTCATCT
CTGTGACTCGAGTCTAGAGGGCCCGTTTAAACCCGCTGATCAGCCTCGACTGTGCCTTCTAGTTGCCAGC
CATCTGTTGTTTGCCCCTCCCCCGTGCCTTCCTTGACCCTGGAAGGTGCCACTCCCACTGTCCTTTCCTA
ATAAAATGAGGAAATTGCATCGCATTGTCTGAGTAGGTGTCATTCTATTCTGGGGGGTGGGGTGGGGCAG
GACAGCAAGGGGGAGGATTGGGAAGACAATAGCAGGCATGCTGGGGATGCGGTGGGCTCTATGGCTTCTG
AGGCGGAAAGAACCAGCTGGGGCTCTAGGGGGTATCCCC
[124 nt withheld, positions 3890-4013]
C
[91 nt withheld, positions 4015-4105]
A
[49 nt withheld, positions 4107-4155]
CCTTTGACGTTGGAGTCCACGTTCTTT
[37 nt withheld, positions 4183-4219]
ACCCTATCTCGGTCTATTCTTTTGATTTATAAGGGATTTTGCCGATTTCGGCCTATTGGTTAAAAAATGA
GCTGATTTAACAAAAATTTAACGCGAATTAATTCTGTGGAATGTGTGTCAGTTAGGGTGTGGAAAGTCCC
CAGGCTCCCCAGCAGGCAGAAGTATGCAAAGCATGCATCTCAATTAGTCAGCAACCAGGTGTGGAAAGTC
CCCAGGCTCCCCAGCAGGCAGAAGTATGCAAAGCATGCATCTCAATTAGTCAGCAACCATAGTCCCGCCC
CTAACTCCGCCCATCCCGCCCCTAACTCCGCCCAGTTCCGCCCATTCTCCGCCCCATGGCTGACTAATTT
TTTTTATTTATGCAGAGGCCGAGGCCGCCTCTGCCTCTGAGCTATTCCAGAAGTAGTGAGGAGGCTTTTT
TGGAGGCCTAGGCTTTTGCAAAAAGCTCCCGGGAGCTTGTATATCCATTTTCGGATCTGATCAAGAGACA
GGATGAGGATCGTTTCGCATGATTGAACAAGATGGATTGCACGCAGGTTCTCCGGCCGCTTGGGTGGAGA
GGCTATTCGGCTATGACTGGGCACAACAGACAATCGGCTGCTCTGATGCCGCCGTGTTCCGGCTGTCAGC
GCAGGGGCGCCCGGTTCTTTTTGTCAAGACCGACCTGTCCGGTGCCCTGAATGAACTGCAGGACGAGGCA
GCGCGGCTATCGTGGCTGGCCACGACGGGCGTTCCTTGCGCAGCTGTGCTCGACGTTGTCACTGAAGCGG
GAAGGGACTGGCTGCTATTGGGCGAAGTGCCGGGGCAGGATCTCCTGTCATCTCACCTTGCTCCTGCCGA
GAAAGTATCCATCATGGCTGATGCAATGCGGCGGCTGCATACGCTTGATCCGGCTACCTGCCCATTCGAC
CACCAAGCGAAACATCGCATCGAGCGAGCACGTACTCGGATGGAAGCCGGTCTTGTCGATCAGGATGATC
TGGACGAAGAGCATCAGGGGCTCGCGCCAGCCGAACTGTTCGCCAGGCTCAAGGCGCGCATGCCCGACGG
CGAGGATCTCGTCGTGACCCATGGCGATGCCTGCTTGCCGAATATCATGGTGGAAAATGGCCGCTTTTCT
GGATTCATCGACTGTGGCCGGCTGGGTGTGGCGGACCGCTATCAGGACATAGCGTTGGCTACCCGTGATA
TTGCTGAAGAGCTTGGCGGCGAATGGGCTGACCGCTTCCTCGTGCTTTACGGTATCGCCGCTCCCGATTC
GCAGCGCATCGCCTTCTATCGCCTTCTTGACGAGTTCTTCTGAGCGGGACTCTGGGGTTCGAAATGACCG
ACCAAGCGACGCCCAACCTGCCATCACGAGATTTCGATTCCACCGCCGCCTTCTATGAAAGGTTGGGCTT
CGGAATCGTTTTCCGGGACGCCGGCTGGATGATCCTCCAGCGCGGGGATCTCATGCTGGAGTTCTTCGCC
CACCCCAACTTGTTTATTGCAGCTTATAATGGTTACAAATAAAGCAATAGCATCACAAATTTCACAAATA
AAGCATTTTTTTCACTGCATTCTAGTTGTGGTTTGTCCAAACTCATCAATGTATCTTATCATGTCTGTAT
ACCGTCGACCTCTAGCTAGAGCTTGGCGTAATCATGGTCATAGCTGTTTCCTGTGTGAAATTGTTATCCG
CTCACAATTCCACACAACATACGAGCCGGAAGCATAAAGTGTAAAGCCTGGGGTGCCTAATGAGTGAGCT
AACTCACATTAATTGCGTTGCGCTCACTGCCCGCTTTCCAGTCGGGAAACCTGTCGTGCCAGCTGCATTA
ATGAATCGGCCAACGCGCGGGGAGAGGCGGTTTGCGTATTGGGCGCTCTTCCGCTTCCTCGCTCACTGAC
TCGCTGCGCTCGGTCGTTCGGCTGCGGCGAGCGGTATCAGCTCACTCAAAGGCGGTAATACGGTTATCCA
CAGAATCAGGGGATAACGCAGGAAAGAACATGTGAGCAAAAGGCCAGCAAAAGGCCAGGAACCGTAAAAA
GGCCGCGTTGCTGGCGTTTTTCCATAGGCTCCGCCCCCCTGACGAGCATCACAAAAATCGACGCTCAAGT
CAGAGGTGGCGAAACCCGACAGGACTATAAAGATACCAGGCGTTTCCCCCTGGAAGCTCCCTCGTGCGCT
CTCCTGTTCCGACCCTGCCGCTTACCGGATACCTGTCCGCCTTTCTCCCTTCGGGAAGCGTGGCGCTTTC
TCATAGCTCACGCTGTAGGTATCTCAGTTCGGTGTAGGTCGTTCGCTCCAAGCTGGGCTGTGTGCACGAA
CCCCCCGTTCAGCCCGACCGCTGCGCCTTATCCGGTAACTATCGTCTTGAGTCCAACCCGGTAAGACACG
ACTTATCGCCACTGGCAGCAGCCACTGGTAACAGGATTAGCAGAGCGAGGTATGTAGGCGGTGCTACAGA
GTTCTTGAAGTGGTGGCCTAACTACGGCTACACTAGAAGAACAGTATTTGGTATCTGCGCTCTGCTGAAG
CCAGTTACCTTCGGAAAAAGAGTTGGTAGCTCTTGATCCGGCAAACAAACCACCGCTGGTAGCGGTGGTT
TTTTTGTTTGCAAGCAGCAGATTACGCGCAGAAAAAAAGGATCTCAAGAAGATCCTTTGATCTTTTCTAC
GGGGTCTGACGCTCAGTGGAACGAAAACTCACGTTAAGGGATTTTGGTCATGAGATTATCAAAAAGGATC
TTCACCTAGATCCTTTTAAATTAAAAATGAAGTTTTAAATCAATCTAAAGTATATATGAGTAAACTTGGT
CTGACAGTTACCAATGCTTAATCAGTGAGGCACCTATCTCAGCGATCTGTCTATTTCGTTCATCCATAGT
TGCCTGACTCCCCGTCGTGTAGATAACTACGATACGGGAGGGCTTACCATCTGGCCCCAGTGCTGCAATG
ATACCGCGAGACCCACGCTCACCGGCTCCAGATTTATCAGCAATAAACCAGCCAGCCGGAAGGGCCGAGC
GCAGAAGTGGTCCTGCAACTTTATCCGCCTCCATCCAGTCTATTAATTGTTGCCGGGAAGCTAGAGTAAG
TAGTTCGCCAGTTAATAGTTTGCGCAACGTTGTTGCCATTGCTACAGGCATCGTGGTGTCACGCTCGTCG
TTTGGTATGGCTTCATTCAGCTCCGGTTCCCAACGATCAAGGCGAGTTACATGATCCCCCATGTTGTGCA
AAAAAGCGGTTAGCTCCTTCGGTCCTCCGATCGTTGTCAGAAGTAAGTTGGCCGCAGTGTTATCACTCAT
GGTTATGGCAGCACTGCATAATTCTCTTACTGTCATGCCATCCGTAAGATGCTTTTCTGTGACTGGTGAG
TACTCAACCAAGTCATTCTGAGAATAGTGTATGCGGCGACCGAGTTGCTCTTGCCCGGCGTCAATACGGG
ATAATACCGCGCCACATAGCAGAACTTTAAAAGTGCTCATCATTGGAAAACGTTCTTCGGGGCGAAAACT
CTCAAGGATCTTACCGCTGTTGAGATCCAGTTCGATGTAACCCACTCGTGCACCCAACTGATCTTCAGCA
TCTTTTACTTTCACCAGCGTTTCTGGGTGAGCAAAAACAGGAAGGCAAAATGCCGCAAAAAAGGGAATAA
GGGCGACACGGAAATGTTGAATACTCATACTCTTCCTTTTTCAATATTATTGAAGCATTTATCAGGGTTA
TTGTCTCATGAGCGGATACATATTTGAATGTATTTAGAAAAATAAACAAATAGGGGTTCCGCGCACATTT
CCCCGAAAAGTGCCACCTGACGTC
