>Addgene plasmid #140453 | pcDNA3_HLA-cmyc-GRM3 C127A TMD F588V | depositor partial sequence | sequence record 272663 | Insert
GCTAGCGCCACCATGGCCGTCATGGCGCCCCGAACCCTCGTCCTGCTACTCTCGGGGGCCCTGGCCCTGA
CCCAGACCTGGGCGGGCTCCGAACAAAAGCTCATTTCTGAAGAGGACTTGGGAGGATCCAGGAGAGAGAT
TAAAATAGAAGGTGACCTTGTTTTAGGGGGCCTGTTTCCTATTAACGAAAAAGGCACTGGAACTGAAGAA
TGTGGGCGAATCAATGAAGACCGAGGGATTCAACGCCTGGAAGCCATGTTGTTTGCTATTGATGAAATCA
ACAAAGATGATTACTTGCTACCAGGAGTGAAGTTGGGTGTTCACATTTTGGATACATGTTCAAGGGATAC
CTATGCATTGGAGCAATCACTGGAGTTTGTCAGGGCATCTTTGACAAAAGTGGATGAAGCTGAGTATATG
GCTCCTGATGGATCCTATGCCATTCAAGAAAACATCCCACTTCTCATTGCAGGGGTCATTGGTGGCTCTT
ATAGCAGTGTTTCCATACAGGTGGCAAACCTGCTGCGGCTCTTCCAGATCCCTCAGATCAGCTACGCATC
CACCAGCGCCAAACTCAGTGATAAGTCGCGCTATGATTACTTTGCCAGGACCGTGCCCCCCGACTTCTAC
CAGGCCAAAGCCATGGCTGAGATCTTGCGCTTCTTCAACTGGACCTACGTGTCCACAGTAGCCTCCGAGG
GTGATTACGGGGAGACAGGGATCGAGGCCTTCGAGCAGGAAGCCCGCCTGCGCAACATCTGCATCGCTAC
GGCGGAGAAGGTGGGCCGCTCCAACATCCGCAAGTCCTACGACAGCGTGATCCGAGAACTGTTGCAGAAG
CCCAACGCGCGCGTCGTGGTCCTCTTCATGCGCAGCGACGACTCGCGGGAGCTCATTGCGGCCGCCAGCC
GCGCCAATGCCTCCTTCACCTGGGTGGCCAGCGACGGCTGGGGCGCGCAGGAGAGCATCATCAAGGGCAG
CGAGCATGTGGCCTACGGCGCCATCACCCTGGAGCTGGCCTCCCAGCCTGTCCGCCAGTTCGACCGCTAC
TTCCAGAGCCTCAACCCCTACAACAACCACCGCAACCCCTGGTTCCGGGACTTCTGGGAGCAAAAGTTTC
AGTGCAGCCTCCAGAACAAACGCAACCACAGGCGCGTCTGCGACAAGCACCTGGCCATCGACAGCAGCAA
CTACGAGCAAGAGTCCAAGATCATGTTTGTGGTGAACGCGGTGTATGCCATGGCCCACGCTTTGCACAAA
ATGCAGCGCACCCTCTGTCCCAACACTACCAAGCTTTGTGATGCTATGAAGATCCTGGATGGGAAGAAGT
TGTACAAGGATTACTTGCTGAAAATCAACTTCACGGCTCCATTCAACCCAAATAAAGATGCAGATAGCAT
AGTCAAGTTTGACACTTTTGGAGATGGAATGGGGCGATACAACGTGTTCAATTTCCAAAATGTAGGTGGA
AAGTATTCCTACTTGAAAGTTGGTCACTGGGCAGAAACCTTATCGCTAGATGTCAACTCTATCCACTGGT
CCCGGAACTCAGTCCCCACTTCCCAGTGCAGCGACCCCTGTGCCCCCAATGAAATGAAGAATATGCAACC
AGGGGATGTCTGCTGCTGGATTTGCATCCCCTGTGAACCGTACGAATACCTGGCTGATGAGTTTACCTGT
ATGGATTGTGGGTCTGGACAGTGGCCCACTGCAGACCTAACTGGATGCTATGACCTTCCTGAGGACTACA
TCAGGTGGGAAGACGCCTGGGCCATTGGCCCAGTCACCATTGCCTGTCTGGGTGTTATGTGTACATGCAT
GGTTGTAACTGTTTTTATCAAGCACAACAACACACCCTTGGTCAAAGCATCGGGCCGAGAACTCTGCTAC
ATCTTATTGTTTGGGGTTGGCCTGTCATACTGCATGACATTCTTCTTCATTGCCAAGCCATCACCAGTCA
TCTGTGCATTGCGCCGACTCGGGCTGGGGAGTTCCTTCGCTATCTGTTACTCAGCCCTGCTGACCAAGAC
AAACTGCATTGCCCGCATCTTCGATGGGGTCAAGAATGGCGCTCAGAGGCCAAAATTCATCAGCCCCAGT
TCTCAGGTTTTCATCTGCCTGGGTCTGATCCTGGTGCAAATTGTGATGGTGTCTGTGTGGCTCATCCTGG
AGGCCCCAGGCACCAGGAGGTATACCCTTGCAGAGAAGCGGGAAACAGTCATCCTTAAGTGCAATGTCAA
AGATTCCAGCATGTTGATCTCTCTTACCTACGATGTGATCCTGGTGATCTTATGCACTGTGTACGCCTTC
AAAACGCGGAAGTGCCCAGAAAATTTCAACGAAGCTAAGTTCATAGGTTTTACCATGTACACCACGTGCA
TCATCTGGTTGGCCTTCCTCCCTATATTTTATGTGACATCAAGTGACTACAGAGTGCAGACGACAACCAT
GTGCATCTCTGTCAGCCTGAGTGGCTTTGTGGTCTTGGGCTGTTTGTTTGCACCCAAGGTTCACATCATC
CTGTTTCAACCCCAGAAGAATGTTGTCACACACAGACTGCACCTCAACAGGTTCAGTGTCAGTGGAACTG
GGACCACATACTCTCAGTCCTCTGCAAGCACGTATGTGCCAACGGTGTGCAATGGGCGGGAAGTCCTCGA
CTCCACCACCTCATCTCTGTGACTCGAG
